>Addgene plasmid #133012 | pFA-dabAB2 | addgene full sequence | sequence record 263094 | Addgene NGS Result
TACATATTTGAATGTATTTAGAAAAATAAACAAATAGGGGTTCCGCGTTTCCCTCGACAATTCGCGCTAG
ACCTAGGGATATATTCCGCTTCCTCGCTCACTGACTCGCTACGCTCGGTCGTTCGACTGCGGCGAGCGGA
AATGGCTTACGAACGGGGCGGAGATTTCCTGGAAGATGCCAGGAAGATACTTAACAGGGAAGTGAGAGGG
CCGCGGCAAAGCCGTTTTTCCATAGGCTCCGCCCCCCTGACAAGCATCACGAAATCTGACGCTCAAATCA
GTGGTGGCGAAACCCGACAGGACTATAAAGATACCAGGCGTTTCCCCCTGGCGGCTCCCTCGTGCGCTCT
CCTGTTCCTGCCTTTCGGTTTACCGGTGTCATTCCGCTGTTATGGCCGCGTTTGTCTCATTCCACGCCTG
ACACTCAGTTCCGGGTAGGCAGTTCGCTCCAAGCTGGACTGTATGCACGAACCCCCCGTTCAGTCCGACC
GCTGCGCCTTATCCGGTAACTATCGTCTTGAGTCCAACCCGGAAAGACATGCAAAAGCACCACTGGCAGC
AGCCACTGGTAATTGATTTAGAGGAGTTAGTCTTGAAGTCATGCGCCGGTTAAGGCTAAACTGAAAGGAC
AAGTTTTGGTGACTGCGCTCCTCCAAGCCAGTTACCTCGGTTCAAAGAGTTGGTAGCTCAGAGAACCTTC
GAAAAACCGCCCTGCAAGGCGGTTTTTTCGTTTTCAGAGCAAGAGATTACGCGCAGACCAAAACGATCTC
AAGAAGATCATCTTATTAATCAGATAAAATATTTCTAGATTTCAGTGCAATTTATCTCTTCAAATGTAGC
ACCTGAAGTCAGCCCCATACGATATAAGTTGTTACTAGTGCTTGGATTCTCACCAATAAAAAACGCCCGG
CGGCAACCGAGCGTTCTGAACAAATCCAGATGGAGTTCTGAGGTCATTACTGGATCTATCAACAGGAGTC
CAAGCGAGCTCGATATCAAATTACGCCCCGCCCTGCCACTCATCGCAGTACTGTTGTAATTCATTAAGCA
TTCTGCCGACATGGAAGCCATCACAAACGGCATGATGAACCTGAATCGCCAGCGGCATCAGCACCTTGTC
GCCTTGCGTATAATATTTGCCCATGGTGAAAACGGGGGCGAAGAAGTTGTCCATATTGGCCACGTTTAAA
TCAAAACTGGTGAAACTCACCCAGGGATTGGCTGAGACGAAAAACATATTCTCAATAAACCCTTTAGGGA
AATAGGCCAGGTTTTCACCGTAACACGCCACATCTTGCGAATATATGTGTAGAAACTGCCGGAAATCGTC
GTGGTATTCACTCCAGAGCGATGAAAACGTTTCAGTTTGCTCATGGAAAACGGTGTAACAAGGGTGAACA
CTATCCCATATCACCAGCTCACCGTCTTTCATTGCCATACGGAATTCCGGATGAGCATTCATCAGGCGGG
CAAGAATGTGAATAAAGGCCGGATAAAACTTGTGCTTATTTTTCTTTACGGTCTTTAAAAAGGCCGTAAT
ATCCAGCTGAACGGTCTGGTTATAGGTACATTGAGCAACTGACTGAAATGCCTCAAAATGTTCTTTACGA
TGCCATTGGGATATATCAACGGTGGTATATCCAGTGATTTTTTTCTCCATTTTAGCTTCCTTAGCTCCTG
AAAATCTCGATAACTCAAAAAATACGCCCGGTAGTGATCTTATTTCATTATGGTGAAAGTTGGAACCTCT
TACGTGCCGATCAACGTCTCATTTTCGCCAGATATCGACGTCTAAGAAACCATTATTATCATGACATTAA
CCTATAAAAATAGGCGTATCACGAGGCCCTTTCGTCTTCACCTCGAGTCCCTATCAGTGATAGAGATTGA
CATCCCTATCAGTGATAGAGATACTGAGCACATCAGCAGGACGCACTGACCGAATTCATTAAAGAGGAGA
AAGGTACCATGACTATAGAGTTCAGCCACACAACCGGTCTTCTCCTGCTGGCCATGCCCGCACTGCTCCT
TATGGCCGCTGTAATCAAACCCAAGCAAGGTGCTGCTTATGCGCGCGCTTATCGGCAACGGGTTCAATGG
ACCAGTTTTGCGGCCTTTGGCCTGGCCCTGCTCGCTGTCGTCAGTTTTCTATTTGCAAGGCAACAGAATC
TGATGCTCGGTGCCGGTAGCCTCCCTGCCGGATTGGGATTATTGGCGCTTTCAATTCAAGTCAATGGCCT
GACTCTGGTGCTGGCAAGTCTGGTTAGTTTTGTGCTTAGCGTGATTGCCCGCTACAGCGTGCAGTATCTC
GATGGTGATCCCCAGCAGGCCCGCTTTTTCCGCTTGCTGGCGGTCACCGGCGGATTTTTCCTGTTGGTCG
TCATATCAGGCAATTTGGGATTATTCACCCTCGCCATCATTGCGACCGGTTTTGGTTTGCATCGACTGCT
TTCTTTTTATGCCGATCGGCCGCGCGCGATCATGGCCACACATAAAAAATCAATTTTCAGCCGGACTGCC
GACGCCCTTTTGCTCGCGGCCACCGTCTTGATCGGTCATCAAATCGGTAGTTTGGAGTTCAGCCAAATCA
GCGCCTATGTTCATGCGCAAGACCACCTATCCATTGCGTTGCACGTGGCTGCTTGGCTGATCGTGCTGGC
CGCCATCCTTAAAAGCGCGCAATTTCCGTTTCATGGCTGGCTGATTCAGGTCATGGAAGCACCCACGCCG
GTTTCCGCGCTCATGCACGCCGGTGTCGTTTACAGCGGGGCAATCATTGTGCTGCGCACCAGCGAATTAT
TGGCCGCCGACGGTACCGCCCTGTTGCTTCTGGCCCTGATTGGTTTGATGACCTTGGCTATCGGCTCGTT
GGTCATGCTGACCCAATCGGCGATCAAATCATCACTGGCCTGGTCTACCGCCGCTCAGCTCGGCTTCATG
ATGCTCGAACTGGGTTTGGGGTTGTTTGGCTTGGCCTTGCTGCACTTGGTTGGCCACTCGCTCTACAAGG
CCCATGCGTTCTTGTCCTCGGGCAGCATGACCGATCACCTGCGTCAGGCCAAAGTGCTCAAAAACCGCCC
AATCTCTGTTGTGGCCTGGTTTACCACGGTGATTGTGAGCGGCTTGTTCACCCTCGGTATCGCGGCGGCG
ATGGGTTTATCGATCGATCAGGAGCCGATGTTGCCCGCCGTGCTGACCATCATCGCCTTGGCGACCGCTC
AGTTGATGCTCAAGGCATTGAGCCATGGCACATGGCGTGAAATTCTGGTCGCCGCAGGCGCGGCAATCGC
CATGACCGGCGTGTATGTCTTCCTGCATGAGGTGTTCATCACAGGCTTTGCCGACACGCTGGCCGCGACA
CCGCAACGTGCGCCGCTGCTCGATCTGCTGTTGATGGCGATCACGATCATAACCTTCCTGTTTGTTGCCT
GGCTTCAAGGCCCCGGCAAAACCTTGATGAGCCCGGAGCGACAATTCGCCTTGTTTGTTCACCTCAATAA
CGGGCTGTATCTCGACCGCTGGGTCGAACGCTTGGCCTTCCGTTTCTGGCCGGAGAAAGTTGGCCGCGCA
CCGAAAAAATCCTGCGCCGTGATTCCGCCTAACCCATCCGGTATCGAGCCGTAAATCCCTGCCACAAAGG
CACACACCATTTACCCGAGGATTTCGACCATGACGACCCTGACATCATTACAACGCAGCGAAGCGCAACG
AAACCACATTGTTGACCTGATTGACAAAGCCTGCCTGCGCATCGCGCCCATCTGGCCACTGGATTCGTTT
GTCGCCGTAAACCCCTATCTTGGTTTGATTGATCAACCCTTTGATACGGTGGGTCGGTATCTGGAACAAA
CCGTGGGCGAATCCCTATTTATGGATCACGGCTGGTTTGCCGACAAGATCGCCCAAGGGGAAATCACCGA
TGACGATTTGGCGCAGGCGGCGCAGCAACTGGACCCATCAATTAGCCTTGATACCATCAAGCAGCAACTG
GCCGTCCATCGACAACCTGCACCCGCGCTGCCTTTGGTCACAAACGAGCTCGATCGCCGCGACGCGCCGC
CAGTATCTGAATTTGTCATCGAGCAAGTCAGCCAGTTCATGGCCAACTACTATGATCGCGGGCAAGCCCT
CTGGCACTTACCCAAAGAAGCCAGTGCCAGTTTATTCGCCCAATGGCGCCGCTACACCTTGATTGACCGC
AGCGCCAGCGCCGTCGGCTTAAAGCAGGTTCGCCAACACTTGCTTGCCGTCCCAAGCGATGCCATTGATG
CATTGTTCTGGGCGCTGGACCAGATCAATCTGCCCGAAAGTCGCCTGCCCGACTACCTGTTCACCTTATT
AAAAACCATCGGTGGCTGGGCGAGCTGGTGCCGCTATCTACACTTTCAAGCCGGTTTGCACGGCGAGTCG
CAACACGATTTACGCGATTTGCTGATCATTCGCTTGGTCTGGGTTGCTTTGGTGATCAAAGAAACCAGCT
CGGCTGGACGGCAACAATGGCGCGCGAAGCTAAACGATTGGTTTGATCCGGCCAAATTGGTCGCAAGCCC
TTCGGCGACAGCTACTGCTTCGACTAAGGCTCAATCCAGCCGGATCGATGAAATCCTGCTGGCGGCCGCC
GAGCAGGCGTTTCGACGCCGGATCAATGCCGGCTTGAACCGCCAGCCTGCCGATGCACCCGATCAGCAAG
CCGAACGCCCGACTGTTCAGGCCGCGTTTTGCATTGACGTGCGTTCCGAGGTGTTCCGCCGCCACCTCGA
AGCCAGCAGCCCGGGGCTCGAAACCATCGGTTTTGCCGGTTTTTTCGGCCTGCCGATTGATTATTGCCGC
ATGGGCGAATCAGAGGCTCGGCTACAAAACCCGGTGCTCATCAACCCCGCCTACCGTGCGCAGGAGACGG
GCGATCCGGCCATTGCCCAACATCGCCATGCCCGACAAAGCCGAGGGGCCATCTGGAAGCAATTCAAACT
TTCCGCCGCCTCGTGCTTCACCTTTGTCGAATCCGCAGGCTTGAGCTACGTGCCGCGTTTGCTGGCCGAT
TCACTGGGTTGGCATCGCTCATCGCTGCCGCCTGATGCCCCCGGGCTTACCCCTGAGGAGCGTGCGCGTT
TGCATCCCCAATTGGTCAAACTCGATGGCGGCGCACTATCGACGCAGGAAAAAGTCGATCTGGCCGAAAA
AGTACTCCGCGGGCTGGGGTTAACGCACACCTTTGCGCCCATCGTCCTGCTCGCCGGACACGGCAGCTCC
ACCACCAACAACCCGCATCGCGCGGGGTTGGATTGCGGTGCCTGCGCCGGTCAGGCAGGCGATGTGAATG
CTCGCGTCGCGGTGCAGTTGCTCAATGAGGCCGCCGTGCGACTGGGGCTGATCGAACGGGGTATTGCCAT
CCCGCGTGACACCCGGTTCGTGGCCGCCCTGCACGACACCACCACAGACCACATCGAACTACTGGATTTG
GATCAATCAGGCATCGAGAGTGATCAATTGTCATCCTTGACCCAGGCGCTCAAACAAGCCGGTGAGCTCA
CTCGTCTGGAGCGTTTGGTGACGCTTGAGGCCCAAGTCGATACCGTTGATGCCGAAAAACAGGCCACGTT
CCGAGGGCGAGACTGGTCGCAAGTACGGCCGGAATGGGGGCTAGCCGGCAATGCTGCCTTCATCGCCGCA
CCCCGCTGGCGCACGCGCGGGTTGGATCTTGGCGGCCGCGCCTTCCTGCATGATTACGATTGGCGACACG
ATAAGGAGTTTGGCGTTTTGAACGTCATCATGACCGCGCCCTTGATCGTCGCAAACTGGATCAACCTGCA
ATACTACGGCTCCACGGTCGATAATCTGCATCAAGGGGCGGGCAATAAAGTGCTGCATAATGTGGTCGGC
GGCACCGTCGGGGTGATTGAAGGCAATGGCGGCGACCTGCGAGTTGGTCTTGCCATGCAATCGCTGCACG
ATGGTGAACAGTGGCGGCACGAACCGCTGCGGCTCTCGGCGTACATTGAGGCGCCCATTGCAGAAATCGA
TAAAATTATTGCCGGTCACGACATGCTGAACGCGTTAATCAACAACCGCTGGATGCACATCCTGCATATC
GATGACAACGGCATCCCGCATCGCCGTCATGCCCACGGTGACTGGCGACCGGAACCGATCTGAAATGTAA
CTGTATTCAGCGATGACGAAATTCTTAGCTATTGTAATACTCTAGAGGCATCAAATAAAACGAAAGGCTC
AGTCGAAAGACTGGGCCTTTCGTTTTATCTGTTGTTTGTCGGTGAACGCTCTCCTGAGTAGGACAAATCC
GCCGCCGCTAGCAGTTCGTAGACGGAAACAAACGCAGAATCCAAGCAAAAGGGAATAAGGGCGACACGGA
AATGTTGAATACTCATACTCTTCCTTTTTCAATATTATTGAAGCATTTATCAGGGTTATGTCCACTGGGT
TCGTGCCTTCATCCGGATATCCAGGAACTGTTAAGACCCACTTTCACATTTAAGTTGTTTTTCTAATCCG
CATATGATCAATTCAAGGCCGAATAAGAAGGCTGGCTCTGCACCTTGGTGATCAAATAATTCGATAGCTT
GTCGTAATAATGGCGGCATACTATCAGTAGTAGGTGTTTCCCTTTCTTCTTTAGCGACTTGATGCTCTTG
ATCTTCCAATACGCAACCTAAAGTAAAATGCCCCACAGCGCTGAGTGCATATAATGCATTCTCTAGTGAA
AAACCTTGTTGGCATAAAAAGGCTAATTGATTTTCGAGAGTTTCATACTGTTTTTCTGTAGGCCGTGTAC
CTAAATGTACTTTTGCTCCATCGCGATGACTTAGTAAAGCACATCTAAAACTTTTAGCGTTATTACGTAA
AAAATCTTGCCAGCTTTCCCCTTCTAAAGGGCAAAAGTGAGTATGGTGCCTATCTAACATCTCAATGGCT
AAGGCGTCGAGCAAAGCCCGCTTATTTTTTACATGCCAATACAATGTAGGCTGCTCTACACCTAGCTTCT
GGGCGAGTTTACGGGTTGTTAAACCTTCGATTCCGACCTCATTAAGCAGCTCTAATGCGCTGTTAATCAC
TTTACTTTTATCTAATCTAGACATACTCTTCCTTTTTCAATATTATTGAAGCATTTATCAGGGTTATTGT
CTCATGAGCGGA
Features (pLannotate 1.2.2; 11 found; start..end, strand, type, name):
     84..139     -  rep_origin     RSF ori (fragment): Plasmids containing the RSF 1030 origin of replication can be propagated in E. coli cells that contain additional plasmids with compatible origins.
    227..772     -  rep_origin     p15A ori: Plasmids containing the medium-copy-number p15A origin of replication can be propagated in E. coli cells that contain a second plasmid with the ColE1 origin.
    886..980     -  terminator     lambda t0 terminator: transcription terminator from phage lambda
   1001..1660    -  CDS            CmR: chloramphenicol acetyltransferase; cat; confers resistance to chloramphenicol
   1661..1763    -  promoter       cat promoter: promoter of the E. coli cat gene encoding chloramphenicol acetyltransferase
   1868..1941    +  promoter       PLtetO-1 promoter: modified phage lambda PL promoter with tet operator sites (Lutz and Bujard, 1997)
   6212..6298    +  terminator     rrnB T1 terminator: Escherichia coli rrnB; transcription terminator T1 from the E. coli rrnB gene
   6347..6386    -  CDS            AmpR (fragment): β-lactamase; bla; confers resistance to ampicillin, carbenicillin, and related antibiotics
   6387..6429    -  promoter       AmpR promoter (fragment): bla
   6471..7094    -  CDS            TetR: tetracycline repressor TetR; tetR from transposon Tn10; TetR binds to the tetracycline operator tetO to inhibit transcription. This inhibition can be relieved by adding tetracycline or doxycycline.
   7095..47      -  promoter       AmpR promoter (across the origin): bla
