[The description below was written by a language model from this plasmid's Addgene catalogue record and pLannotate feature annotations shown in this document.]
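Description:
pFA-dabAB2 is a 7,152 bp bacterial expression plasmid built on the roughly 3 kb pFA backbone and propagated in E. coli. It replicates from the medium-copy p15A origin, which is compatible with ColE1-type plasmids and so allows co-maintenance with a second vector. A short match to an RSF origin next to it is only a fragment. Selection is by chloramphenicol, through a chloramphenicol acetyltransferase gene driven by its own cat promoter and followed by the lambda t0 terminator. The brief AmpR coding fragment in the annotation is a remnant and does not represent a functional ampicillin marker.

The payload is a two-gene cassette, dabB2 (about 1.65 kb) and dabA2 (about 2.5 kb). The feature table does not annotate it directly, but it fits the unannotated span of about 4.3 kb between the PLtetO-1 promoter and the rrnB T1 terminator. PLtetO-1 is a phage lambda PL derivative carrying tet operator sites. The plasmid also encodes the Tn10 TetR repressor on the opposite strand, apparently transcribed from a bla (AmpR) promoter. TetR keeps the cassette repressed until a tetracycline-class inducer is added, which is presumably what the catalogue's promoter entry "tetR" refers to.

The record is inconsistent about the genes' source. The insert fields list Halothiobacillus neapolitanus c2, whereas the purpose line names badabA2 and badabB2 with BAS-series locus tags, which suggests a different organism. The record does not resolve this discrepancy. The associated publication characterises DAB proteins as inorganic carbon pumps found across prokaryotic phyla, so the plasmid is suited to inducible co-expression of the two DAB subunits in E. coli for functional tests of inorganic carbon uptake.
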