Addgene plasmid #133012: pFA-dabAB2
Purpose: pFA carrying the badabA2 (locus_tag: BAS2958) and badabB2 genes (locus_tag: BAS2959)
Depositing lab: David Savage. Depositing organization: University of California, Berkeley. Publication: DABs are inorganic carbon pumps found throughout prokaryotic phyla. Desmarais JJ, Flamholz AI, Blikstad C, Dugan EJ, Laughlin TG, Oltrogge LM, Chen AW, Wetmore K, Diamond S, Wang JY, Savage DF. Nat Microbiol. 2019 Aug 12. pii: 10.1038/s41564-019-0520-8. doi: 10.1038/s41564-019-0520-8. PubMed 31406332.
Backbone
  Vector backbone: pFA
  Backbone size w/o insert (bp): 2970
  Total vector size (bp): 7152
  Vector type: Bacterial Expression
Growth in bacteria
  Bacterial resistance: Chloramphenicol, 25 μg/mL
  Growth temperature: 37°C
  Growth strain: DH5alpha
  Copy number: Unknown
Gene/Insert 1
  Gene/Insert name: dabB2
  Species: Halothiobacillus neapolitanus c2
  Insert size (bp): 1653
  GenBank ID: WP_012823111.1
  Promoter: tetR
  Cloning method: Unknown
  Sequencing primers: 5′ cctttcgtcttcacctcgag
Gene/Insert 2
  Gene/Insert name: dabA2
  Species: Halothiobacillus neapolitanus c2
  Insert size (bp): 2481
  GenBank ID: WP_012823110.1
  Promoter: tetR
  Cloning method: Unknown
  Sequencing primers: 5′ CAAAGGCACACACCATTTACC
Terms and licenses: Academic/Nonprofit Terms; Industry Terms: Not Available to Industry
How to cite: pFA-dabAB2 was a gift from David Savage (Addgene plasmid # 133012 ; http://n2t.net/addgene:133012 ; RRID:Addgene_133012)
